Addgene plasmid #203868: Tet-O-FUW-EGFP-P2A-mCherry
Purpose: Tet-inducible lentiviral plasmid expressing EGFP-P2A-mCherry, with ORF specific barcode close to 3'LTR site
Depositing lab: Andrea Califano. Depositing organization: Columbia University. Publication: Systematic elucidation and pharmacological targeting of tumor-infiltrating regulatory T cell master regulators. Obradovic A, Ager C, Turunen M, Nirschl T, Khosravi-Maharlooei M, Iuga A, Jackson CM, Yegnasubramanian S, Tomassoni L, Fernandez EC, McCann P, Rogava M, DeMarzo AM, Kochel CM, Allaf M, Bivalacqua T, Lim M, Realubit R, Karan C, Drake CG, Califano A. Cancer Cell. 2023 May 8;41(5):933-949.e11. doi: 10.1016/j.ccell.2023.04.003. Epub 2023 Apr 27. PubMed 37116491.
Backbone
  Vector backbone: Tet-O-FUW
  Vector type: Mammalian Expression
Growth in bacteria
  Bacterial resistance: Ampicillin, 100 μg/mL
  Growth temperature: 30°C
  Growth strain: NEB Stable
  Copy number: High Copy
Gene/Insert
  Gene/Insert name: EGFP
  Species: Synthetic
  Cloning method: Restriction Enzyme; 5′ cloning site unknown (unknown if destroyed)
Terms and licenses: Academic/Nonprofit Terms; Industry Terms: Not Available to Industry
How to cite: Tet-O-FUW-EGFP-P2A-mCherry was a gift from Andrea Califano (Addgene plasmid # 203868 ; http://n2t.net/addgene:203868 ; RRID:Addgene_203868)
