[The description below was written by a language model from this plasmid's Addgene catalogue record and pLannotate feature annotations shown in this document.]
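Description:
Tet-O-FUW-EGFP-P2A-mCherry is a tetracycline-inducible HIV-1-based lentiviral transfer plasmid of about 9.9 kb built on the Tet-O-FUW backbone for expression in mammalian cells. It is propagated in E. coli through a high-copy ColE1/pUC-type origin with ampicillin selection (AmpR); the record lists a recombination-reducing strain, as is usual for LTR-containing plasmids. The backbone outside the viral region also carries an f1 origin and an SV40/EM7-driven BleoR (Zeocin resistance) cassette with an SV40 poly(A) signal. Because this cassette lies outside the LTRs, it would not be packaged into virus.

The viral genome is transcribed from a CMV enhancer/promoter fused to a truncated 5' LTR, followed by the Ψ packaging signal, a gag fragment, the RRE for Rev-dependent nuclear export, and the cPPT/CTS that aids nuclear import. The payload sits downstream: a tetracycline response element with tetO repeats joined to a minimal CMV promoter drives EGFP and then mCherry. According to the plasmid name, the two are linked by a P2A self-cleaving peptide, although this was not annotated separately; it would yield both fluorescent proteins from one transcript. Induction requires a tetracycline-controlled transactivator supplied separately, as none is annotated here. A WPRE after mCherry enhances transcript stability and expression, and the 3' LTR region is followed by a bGH poly(A) signal.

The depositor states that an ORF-specific barcode lies close to the 3' LTR, but it does not appear in the feature table. Placing the barcode there lets the ORF be identified from the 3' end of the transcript or the integrated provirus, which suggests a fluorescent control role within a pooled, barcoded ORF overexpression library, though the record does not say so.
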