Features (pLannotate 1.2.2; 32 found; start..end, strand, type, name):
    292..409     -  misc_feature   cPPT/CTS: central polypurine tract and central termination sequence of HIV-1
    459..559     -  CDS            Rev (fragment): human immunodeficiency virus 1 (HIV-1) Rev protein; rev; enhances nuclear export of unspliced and incompletely spliced viral mRNAs
    936..1169    -  misc_feature   RRE: The Rev response element (RRE) of HIV-1 allows for Rev-dependent mRNA export from the nucleus to the cytoplasm.
   1315..1678    -  CDS            HIV-1 gag (fragment): gag protein from human immunodeficiency virus 1; gag
   1662..1787    -  misc_feature   HIV-1 Ψ: packaging signal of human immunodeficiency virus type 1
   1834..2014    -  LTR            5' LTR (truncated): truncated 5' long terminal repeat (LTR) from HIV-1
   2032..2231    -  promoter       CMV promoter: human cytomegalovirus (CMV) immediate early promoter
   2232..2611    -  enhancer       CMV enhancer: human cytomegalovirus immediate early enhancer
   2766..2818    +  misc_feature   bom (fragment): basis of mobility region from pBR322
   2877..2981    +  promoter       AmpR promoter: bla
   2982..3842    +  CDS            AmpR: β-lactamase; bla; confers resistance to ampicillin, carbenicillin, and related antibiotics
   4013..4601    +  rep_origin     ori: high-copy-number ColE1/pMB1/pBR322/pUC origin of replication
   4784..4876    +  CDS            lacI (fragment): lac repressor; lacI; The lac repressor binds to the lac operator to inhibit transcription in E. coli. This inhibition can be relieved by adding lactose or isopropyl-β-D-thiogalactopyranoside (IPTG).
   4889..4910    +  protein_bind   CAP binding site: CAP binding activates transcription in the presence of cAMP. E. coli catabolite activator protein
   4925..4955    +  promoter       lac promoter: promoter for the E. coli lac operon
   4963..4979    +  protein_bind   lac operator: The lac repressor binds to the lac operator to inhibit transcription in E. coli. This inhibition can be relieved by adding lactose or isopropyl-β-D-thiogalactopyranoside (IPTG). lac repressor encoded by lacI
   5052..5173    -  polyA_signal   SV40 poly(A) signal: SV40 polyadenylation signal
   5168..5293    -  CDS            ble (fragment): BLE_KLEPN - Experimental evidence at protein level: Swiss-Prot protein existence level 1. Binding protein with a strong affinity to the bleomycin family of antibiotics. Binds to CL990; an antimitotic-antibiotic compound. From Klebsiella pneumoniae.
   5303..5677    -  CDS            BleoR: antibiotic-binding protein; Sh ble from Streptoalloteichus hindustanus; confers resistance to bleomycin, phleomycin, and Zeocin™
   5696..5743    -  promoter       EM7 promoter: synthetic bacterial promoter&nbsp
   5791..6120    -  promoter       SV40 promoter: SV40 enhancer and early promoter
   6134..6562    -  rep_origin     f1 ori (sequence partly withheld): f1 bacteriophage origin of replication; arrow indicates direction of (+) strand synthesis
   6583..6604    -  promoter       SV40 promoter (fragment): SV40 enhancer and early promoter
   6608..6832    -  polyA_signal   bGH poly(A) signal: bovine growth hormone polyadenylation signal
   6864..7044    -  LTR            5' LTR (truncated): truncated 5' long terminal repeat (LTR) from HIV-1
   7052..7221    -  LTR            5' LTR (fragment): 5' long terminal repeat (LTR) from HIV-1
   7268..7630    -  CDS            nef (fragment): NEF_HV1LA - Experimental evidence at protein level: Swiss-Prot protein existence level 1. Extracellular Nef protein targets CD4(+) T-lymphocytes for apoptosis by interacting with CXCR4 surface receptors. From Human immunodeficiency virus type 1 group M subtype B (isolate Lai) (HIV-1).
   7615..8203    -  misc_feature   WPRE: woodchuck hepatitis virus posttranscriptional regulatory element
   8229..8933    -  CDS            mCherry: mCherry is a basic (constitutively fluorescent) red fluorescent protein published in 2004, derived from Discosoma sp.. It is reported to be a very rapidly-maturing monomer with low acid sensitivity.
   9024..9740    -  CDS            EGFP: EGFP is a basic (constitutively fluorescent) green fluorescent protein published in 1996, derived from Aequorea victoria. It is reported to be a rapidly-maturing weak dimer with moderate acid sensitivity.
   9847..9885    -  promoter       minimal CMV promoter: human cytomegalovirus (CMV) immediate early promoter
   9903..235     -  protein_bind   tetracycline response element (fragment) (across the origin): contains seven copies of the tetracycline operator tetO tetracycline repressor TetR
>Addgene plasmid #203868 | Tet-O-FUW-EGFP-P2A-mCherry | addgene full sequence | sequence record 402980 | Addgene NGS Result
CACTTTTCTCTATCACTGATAGGGAGTGGTAAACTCGACTTTCACTTTTCTCTATCACTGATAGGGAGTG
GTAAACTCGACTTTCACTTTTCTCTATCACTGATAGGGAGTGGTAAACTCGACTTTCACTTTTCTCTATC
ACTGATAGGGAGTGGTAAACTCGACTTTCACTTTTCTCTATCACTGATAGGGAGTGGTAAACTCGACTTT
CACTTTTCTCTATCACTGATAGGGAGTGGTAAACTCGAGATCTAACCAAACTGGATCTCTGCTGTCCCTG
TAATAAACCCGAAAATTTTGAATTTTTGTAATTTGTTTTTGTAATTCTTTAGTTTGTATGTCTGTTGCTA
TTATGTCTACTATTCTTTCCCCTGCACTGTACCCCCCAATCCCCCCTTTTCTTTTAAAATTGTGGATGAA
TACTGCCATTTGTCTGCAGAATTGGCGCACGCAGTGCCGATCCGTTCACTAATCGAATGGATCTGTCTCT
GTCTCTCTCTCCACCTTCTTCTTCTATTCCTTCGGGCCTGTCGGGTCCCCTCGGGGTTGGGAGGTGGGTC
TGAAACGATAATGGTGAATATCCCTGCCTAACTCTATTCACTATAGAAAGTACAGCAAAAACTATTCTTA
AACCTACCAAGCCTCCTACTATCATTATGAATAATTTTATATACCACAGCCAATTTGTTATGTTAAACCA
ATTCCACAAACTTGCCCATTTATCTAATTCCAATAATTCTTGTTCATTCTTTTCTTGCTGGTTTTGCGAT
TCTTCAATTAAGGAGTGTATTAAGCTTGTGTAATTGTTAATTTCTCTGTCCCACTCCATCCAGGTCGTGT
GATTCCAAATCTGTTCCAGAGATTTATTACTCCAACTAGCATTCCAAGGCACAGCAGTGGTGCAAATGAG
TTTTCCAGAGCAACCCCAAATCCCCAGGAGCTGTTGATCCTTTAGGTATCTTTCCACAGCCAGGATTCTT
GCCTGGAGCTGCTTGATGCCCCAGACTGTGAGTTGCAACAGATGCTGTTGCGCCTCAATAGCCCTCAGCA
AATTGTTCTGCTGCTGCACTATACCAGACAATAATTGTCTGGCCTGTACCGTCAGCGTCATTGACGCTGC
GCCCATAGTGCTTCCTGCTGCTCCCAAGAACCCAAGGAACAAAGCTCCTATTCCCACTGCTCTTTTTTCT
CTCTGCACCACTCTTCTCTTTGCCTTGGTGGGTGCTACTCCTAATGGTTCAATTTTTACTACTTTATATT
TATATAATTCACTTCTCCAATTGTCCCTCATATCTCCTCCTCCAGGTCTGAAGATCAGCGGCCGCTTGCT
GTGCGGTGGTCTTACTTTTGTTTTGCTCTTCCTCTATCTTGTCTAAAGCTTCCTTGGTGTCTTTTATCTC
TATCCTTTGATGCACACAATAGAGGGTTGCTACTGTATTATATAATGATCTAAGTTCTTCTGATCCTGTC
TGAAGGGATGGTTGTAGCTGTCCCAGTATTTGTCTACAGCCTTCTGATGTTTCTAACAGGCCAGGATTAA
CTGCGAATCGTTCTAGCTCCCTGCTTGCCCATACTATATGTTTTAATTTATATTTTTTCTTTCCCCCTGG
CCTTAACCGAATTTTTTCCCATCGCGATCTAATTCTCCCCCGCTTAATACTGACGCTCTCGCACCCATCT
CTCTCCTTCTAGCCTCCGCTAGTCAAAATTTTTGGCGTACTCACCAGTCGCCGCCCCTCGCCTCTTGCCG
TGCGCGCTTCAGCAAGCCGAGTCCTGCGTCGAGAGAGCTCCTCTGGTTTCCCTTTCGCTTTCAAGTCCCT
GTTCGGGCGCCACTGCTAGAGATTTTCCACACTGACTAAAAGGGTCTGAGGGATCTCTAGTTACCAGAGT
CACACAACAGACGGGCACACACTACTTGAAGCACTCAAGGCAAGCTTTATTGAGGCTTAAGCAGTGGGTT
CCCTAGTTAGCCAGAGAGCTCCCAGGCTCAGATCTGGTCTAACCAGAGAGACCCAGTACAGGCAAAACGC
GCTGCTTATATAGACCTCCCACCGTACACGCCTACCGCCCATTTGCGTCAATGGGGCGGAGTTGTTACGA
CATTTTGGAAAGTCCCGTTGATTTTGGTGCCAAAACAAACTCCCATTGACGTCAATGGGGTGGAGACTTG
GAAATCCCCGTGAGTCAAACCGCTATCCACGCCCATTGATGTACTGCCAAAACCGCATCACCATGGTAAT
AGCGATGACTAATACGTAGATGTACTGCCAAGTAGGAAAGTCCCATAAGGTCATGTACTGGGCATAATGC
CAGGCGGGCCATTTACCGTCATTGACGTCAATAGGGGGCGTACTTGGCATATGATACACTTGATGTACTG
CCAAGTGGGCAGTTTACCGTAAATACTCCACCCATTGACGTCAATGGAAAGTCCCTATTGGCGTTACTAT
GGGAACATACGTCATTATTGACGTCAATGGGCGGGGGTCGTTGGGCGGTCAGCCAGGCGGGCCATTTACC
GTAAGTTATGTAACGCGGAACTCCATATATGGGCTATGAACTAATGACCCCGTAATTGATTACTATTAAT
AACTAGTCAATAATCAATGTCAACGCGTATATCTGGCCCGTACATCGCGAAGCAGCGCAAAACGCCTAAC
CCTAAGCAGATTCTTCATGCAATTGTCGGTCAAGCCTTGCCTTGTTGTAGCTTAAATTTTGCTCGCGCAC
TACTCAGCGACCTCCAACACACAAGCAGGGAGCAGATACTGGCTTAACTATGCGGCATCAGAGCAGATTG
TACTGAGAGTGCACCATAGGGGATCGGGAGATCTCCCGATCCGTCGACGTCAGGTGGCACTTTTCGGGGA
AATGTGCGCGGAACCCCTATTTGTTTATTTTTCTAAATACATTCAAATATGTATCCGCTCATGAGACAAT
AACCCTGATAAATGCTTCAATAATATTGAAAAAGGAAGAGTATGAGTATTCAACATTTCCGTGTCGCCCT
TATTCCCTTTTTTGCGGCATTTTGCCTTCCTGTTTTTGCTCACCCAGAAACGCTGGTAAAAGTAAAAGAT
GCTGAAGATCAGTTGGGTGCACGAGTGGGTTACATCGAACTGGATCTCAACAGCGGTAAGATCCTTGAGA
GTTTTCGCCCCGAAGAACGTTTTCCAATGATGAGCACTTTTAAAGTTCTGCTATGTGGCGCGGTATTATC
CCGTATTGACGCCGGGCAAGAGCAACTCGGTCGCCGCATACACTATTCTCAGAATGACTTGGTTGAGTAC
TCACCAGTCACAGAAAAGCATCTTACGGATGGCATGACAGTAAGAGAATTATGCAGTGCTGCCATAACCA
TGAGTGATAACACTGCGGCCAACTTACTTCTGACAACGATCGGAGGACCGAAGGAGCTAACCGCTTTTTT
GCACAACATGGGGGATCATGTAACTCGCCTTGATCGTTGGGAACCGGAGCTGAATGAAGCCATACCAAAC
GACGAGCGTGACACCACGATGCCTGTAGCAATGGCAACAACGTTGCGCAAACTATTAACTGGCGAACTAC
TTACTCTAGCTTCCCGGCAACAATTAATAGACTGGATGGAGGCGGATAAAGTTGCAGGACCACTTCTGCG
CTCGGCCCTTCCGGCTGGCTGGTTTATTGCTGATAAATCTGGAGCCGGTGAGCGTGGGTCTCGCGGTATC
ATTGCAGCACTGGGGCCAGATGGTAAGCCCTCCCGTATCGTAGTTATCTACACGACGGGGAGTCAGGCAA
CTATGGATGAACGAAATAGACAGATCGCTGAGATAGGTGCCTCACTGATTAAGCATTGGTAACTGTCAGA
CCAAGTTTACTCATATATACTTTAGATTGATTTAAAACTTCATTTTTAATTTAAAAGGATCTAGGTGAAG
ATCCTTTTTGATAATCTCATGACCAAAATCCCTTAACGTGAGTTTTCGTTCCACTGAGCGTCAGACCCCG
TAGAAAAGATCAAAGGATCTTCTTGAGATCCTTTTTTTCTGCGCGTAATCTGCTGCTTGCAAACAAAAAA
ACCACCGCTACCAGCGGTGGTTTGTTTGCCGGATCAAGAGCTACCAACTCTTTTTCCGAAGGTAACTGGC
TTCAGCAGAGCGCAGATACCAAATACTGTTCTTCTAGTGTAGCCGTAGTTAGGCCACCACTTCAAGAACT
CTGTAGCACCGCCTACATACCTCGCTCTGCTAATCCTGTTACCAGTGGCTGCTGCCAGTGGCGATAAGTC
GTGTCTTACCGGGTTGGACTCAAGACGATAGTTACCGGATAAGGCGCAGCGGTCGGGCTGAACGGGGGGT
TCGTGCACACAGCCCAGCTTGGAGCGAACGACCTACACCGAACTGAGATACCTACAGCGTGAGCTATGAG
AAAGCGCCACGCTTCCCGAAGGGAGAAAGGCGGACAGGTATCCGGTAAGCGGCAGGGTCGGAACAGGAGA
GCGCACGAGGGAGCTTCCAGGGGGAAACGCCTGGTATCTTTATAGTCCTGTCGGGTTTCGCCACCTCTGA
CTTGAGCGTCGATTTTTGTGATGCTCGTCAGGGGGGCGGAGCCTATGGAAAAACGCCAGCAACGCGGCCT
TTTTACGGTTCCTGGCCTTTTGCTGGCCTTTTGCTCACATGTTCTTTCCTGCGTTATCCCCTGATTCTGT
GGATAACCGTATTACCGCCTTTGAGTGAGCTGATACCGCTCGCCGCAGCCGAACGACCGAGCGCAGCGAG
TCAGTGAGCGAGGAAGCGGAAGAGCGCCCAATACGCAAACCGCCTCTCCCCGCGCGTTGGCCGATTCATT
AATGCAGCTGGCACGACAGGTTTCCCGACTGGAAAGCGGGCAGTGAGCGCAACGCAATTAATGTGAGTTA
GCTCACTCATTAGGCACCCCAGGCTTTACACTTTATGCTTCCGGCTCGTATGTTGTGTGGAATTGTGAGC
GGATAACAATTTCACACAGGAAACAGCTATGACCATGATTACGCCAAGCTCTAGCTAGAGGTCGACGGTA
TACAGACATGATAAGATACATTGATGAGTTTGGACAAACCACAACTAGAATGCAGTGAAAAAAATGCTTT
ATTTGTGAAATTTGTGATGCTATTGCTTTATTTGTAACCATTATAAGCTGCAATAAACAAGTTGGGGTGG
GCGAAGAACTCCAGCATGAGATCCCCGCGCTGGAGGATCATCCAGCCGGCGTCCCGGAAAACGATTCCGA
AGCCCAACCTTTCATAGAAGGCGGCGGTGGAATCGAAATCTCGTAGCACGTGTCAGTCCTGCTCCTCGGC
CACGAAGTGCACGCAGTTGCCGGCCGGGTCGCGCAGGGCGAACTCCCGCCCCCACGGCTGCTCGCCGATC
TCGGTCATGGCCGGCCCGGAGGCGTCCCGGAAGTTCGTGGACACGACCTCCGACCACTCGGCGTACAGCT
CGTCCAGGCCGCGCACCCACACCCAGGCCAGGGTGTTGTCCGGCACCACCTGGTCCTGGACCGCGCTGAT
GAACAGGGTCACGTCGTCCCGGACCACACCGGCGAAGTCGTCCTCCACGAAGTCCCGGGAGAACCCGAGC
CGGTCGGTCCAGAACTCGACCGCTCCGGCGACGTCGCGCGCGGTGAGCACCGGAACGGCACTGGTCAACT
TGGCCATGGTTTAGTTCCTCACCTTGTCGTATTATACTATGCCGATATACTATGCCGATGATTAATTGTC
AACACGTGCTGATCAGATCCGAAAATGGATATACAAGCTCCCGGGAGCTTTTTGCAAAAGCCTAGGCCTC
CAAAAAAGCCTCCTCACTACTTCTGGAATAGCTCAGAGGCAGAGGCGGCCTCGGCCTCTGCATAAATAAA
AAAAATTAGTCAGCCATGGGGCGGAGAATGGGCGGAACTGGGCGGAGTTAGGGGCGGGATGGGCGGAGTT
AGGGGCGGGACTATGGTTGCTGACTAATTGAGATGCATGCTTTGCATACTTCTGCCTGCTGGGGAGCCTG
GGGACTTTCCACACCTGGTTGCTGACTAATTGAGATGCATGCTTTGCATACTTCTGCCTGCTGGGGAGCC
TGGGGACTTTCCACACCCTAACTGACACACATTCCACAGAATTAATTCGCGTTAAATTTTTGTTAAATCA
GCTCATTTTTTAACCAATAGGCCGAAATCGGCAAAATCCCTTATAAATCAAAAGAATAGACCGAGATAGG
GT
[37 nt withheld, positions 6233-6269]
AAAGAACGTGGACTCCAACGTCAAAGG
[49 nt withheld, positions 6297-6345]
T
[91 nt withheld, positions 6347-6437]
G
[124 nt withheld, positions 6439-6562]
GGGGATACCCCCTAGAGCCCCAGCTGGTTCTTTCCGCCTCAGAAGCCATAGAGCCCACCGCATCCCCAGC
ATGCCTGCTATTGTCTTCCCAATCCTCCCCCTTGCTGTCCTGCCCCACCCCACCCCCCAGAATAGAATGA
CACCTACTCAGACAATGCGATGCAATTTCCTCATTTTATTAGGAAAGGACAGTGGGAGTGGCACCTTCCA
GGGTCAAGGAAGGCACGGGGGAGGGGCAAACAACAGATGGCTGGCAACTAGAAGGCACAGTCGAGGCTGA
TCAGCGGGTTTAAACGGGCCCTGCTAGAGATTTTCCACACTGACTAAAAGGGTCTGAGGGATCTCTAGTT
ACCAGAGTCACACAACAGACGGGCACACACTACTTGAAGCACTCAAGGCAAGCTTTATTGAGGCTTAAGC
AGTGGGTTCCCTAGTTAGCCAGAGAGCTCCCAGGCTCAGATCTGGTCTAACCAGAGAGACCCAGTACAGT
CCGGATGCAGCTCTCGGGCCATGTGATGAAATGCTAGGCGGCTGTCAAACCTCCACTCTAATACTTCTCT
CTCCGGGTCATCCATCCCATGCAGGCTCACAGGGTGTAACAAGCGGGTGTTCTCTCCTTCATTGGCTTCT
TCTACCTTCTCTTGCTCAACTGGTACTAGTTCTGCTAGAACGGTGGAGTACGGGTAAGAAMSKMMRYTKS
CTAGCCTTGTAGCACCATCCAAAGGTCAGTGGATATCTGATCCCTGGCCCTGGTGTGTAGTTCTGCCAAT
CAGGGAAGTAGCCTTGTGTGTGGTAGATCCACAGATCAAGGATATCTTGTCTTCGTTGGGAGTGAATTAG
CCCTTCCAGTCCCCCCTTTTCTTTTAAAAAGTGGCTAAGATCTACAGCTGCCTTGTAAGTCATTGGTCTT
AAAGGTACCTGAGGTGTGACTGGAAAACCCACCTCCTCCTCCTCTTGTGCTTCTAGCCAGGCACAATCAG
CATTGGTAGCTGCTGTATTGCTACTTGTGATTGCTCCATGTTTTTCTAGGTCTCGAGGTCGACGGTATCG
ATGCGGGGAAGCGGCCCAAAGGGAGATCCGACTCGTCTGAGGGCGAAGGCGAAGACGCGGAAGAGGCCGC
AGAGCCGGCAGCAGGCCGCGGGAAGGAAGGTCCGCTGGATTGAGGGCCGAAGGGACGTAGCAGAAGGACG
TCCCGCGCAGAATCCAGGTGGCAACACAGGCGAGCAGCCAAGGAAAGGACGATGATTTCCCCGACAACAC
CACGGAATTGTCAGTGCCCAACAGCCGAGCCCCTGTCCAGCAGCGGGCAAGGCAGGCGGCGATGAGTTCC
GCCGTGGCAATAGGGAGGGGGAAAGCGAAAGTCCCGGAAAGGAGCTGACAGGTGGTGGCAATGCCCCAAC
CAGTGGGGGTTGCGTCAGCAAACACAGTGCACACCACGCCACGTTGCCTGACAACGGGCCACAACTCCTC
ATAAAGAGACAGCAACCAGGATTTATACAAGGAGGAGAAAATGAAAGCCATACGGGAAGCAATAGCATGA
TACAAAGGCATTAAAGCAGCGTATCCACATAGCGTAAAAGGAGCAACATAGTTAAGAATACCAGTCAATC
TTTCACAAATTTTGTAATCCAGAGGTTGATTGTCGACTTAACGCGTTCTAGATTCACTTGTACAGCTCGT
CCATGCCGCCGGTGGAGTGGCGGCCCTCGGCGCGTTCGTACTGTTCCACGATGGTGTAGTCCTCGTTGTG
GGAGGTGATGTCCAACTTGATGTTGACGTTGTAGGCGCCGGGCAGCTGCACGGGCTTCTTGGCCTTGTAG
GTGGTCTTGACCTCAGCGTCGTAGTGGCCGCCGTCCTTCAGCTTCAGCCTCTGCTTGATCTCGCCCTTCA
GGGCGCCGTCCTCGGGGTACATCCGCTCGGAGGAGGCCTCCCAGCCCATGGTCTTCTTCTGCATTACGGG
GCCGTCGGAGGGGAAGTTGGTGCCGCGCAGCTTCACCTTGTAGATGAACTCGCCGTCCTGCAGGGAGGAG
TCCTGGGTCACGGTCACCACGCCGCCGTCCTCGAAGTTCATCACGCGCTCCCACTTGAAGCCCTCGGGGA
AGGACAGCTTCAAGTAGTCGGGGATGTCGGCGGGGTGCTTCACGTAGGCCTTGGAGCCGTACATGAACTG
AGGGGACAGGATGTCCCAGGCGAAGGGCAGGGGGCCACCCTTGGTCACCTTCAGCTTGGCGGTCTGGGTG
CCCTCGTAGGGGCGGCCCTCGCCCTCGCCCTCGATCTCGAACTCGTGGCCGTTCACGGAGCCCTCCATGT
GCACCTTGAAGCGCATGAACTCCTTGATGATGGCCATGTTATCCTCCTCGCCCTTGCTCACTCCGGAGCC
AGGGCCAGGGTTCTCCTCGACGTCGCCAGCCTGCTTCAGCAGGGAAAAGTTGGTGGCCCCGGATCCATCG
AATTCACGCGTCTTGTACAGCTCGTCCATGCCGAGAGTGATCCCGGCGGCGGTCACGAACTCCAGCAGGA
CCATGTGATCGCGCTTCTCGTTGGGGTCTTTGCTCAGGGCGGACTGGGTGCTCAGGTAGTGGTTGTCGGG
CAGCAGCACGGGGCCGTCGCCGATGGGGGTGTTCTGCTGGTAGTGGTCGGCGAGCTGCACGCTGCCGTCC
TCGATGTTGTGGCGGATCTTGAAGTTCACCTTGATGCCGTTCTTCTGCTTGTCGGCCATGATATAGACGT
TGTGGCTGTTGTAGTTGTACTCCAGCTTGTGCCCCAGGATGTTGCCGTCCTCCTTGAAGTCGATGCCCTT
CAGCTCGATGCGGTTCACCAGGGTGTCGCCCTCGAACTTCACCTCGGCGCGGGTCTTGTAGTTGCCGTCG
TCCTTGAAGAAGATGGTGCGCTCCTGGACGTAGCCTTCGGGCATGGCGGACTTGAAGAAGTCGTGCTGCT
TCATGTGGTCGGGGTAGCGGCTGAAGCACTGCACGCCGTAGGTCAGGGTGGTCACGAGGGTGGGCCAGGG
CACGGGCAGCTTGCCGGTGGTGCAGATGAACTTCAGGGTCAGCTTGCCGTAGGTGGCATCGCCCTCGCCC
TCGCCGGACACGCTGAACTTGTGGCCGTTTACGTCGCCGTCCAGCTCGACCAGGATGGGCACCACCCCGG
TGAACAGCTCCTCGCCCTTGCTCACCATGGTGGCGGAATTCGGGGCCGCGGAGGCTGGATCGGTCCCGGT
GTCTTCTATGGAGGTCAAAACAGCGTGGATGGCGTCTCCAGGCGATCTGACGGTTCACTAAACGAGCTCT
GCTTATATAGGCCTCCCACCGTACACGCCTACCTCGACCCGGGTACCGAGCTCGACTTC
